Addgene plasmid #46690: pcDNA3.2 mir-1-1 reporter mir30-3
Depositing lab: David Bartel. Depositing organization: Whitehead Institute for Biomedical Research. Publication: Beyond Secondary Structure: Primary-Sequence Determinants License Pri-miRNA Hairpins for Processing. Auyeung VC, Ulitsky I, McGeary SE, Bartel DP. Cell. 2013 Feb 14;152(4):844-58. doi: 10.1016/j.cell.2013.01.031. PubMed 23415231.
Backbone
  Vector backbone: pcDNA3.2 V5-DEST mir-1-1 reporter
  Backbone manufacturer: Bartel lab (Addgene plasmid# 46646)
  Backbone size w/o insert (bp): 8038
  Vector type: Mammalian Expression, RNAi
  Selectable markers: Neomycin (select with G418)
Growth in bacteria
  Bacterial resistance: Ampicillin, 100 μg/mL
  Growth temperature: 37°C
  Growth strain: DH5alpha
  Copy number: High Copy
Gene/Insert
  Gene/Insert name: mir30-3 (alt name: mir30-3 pri-mRNA)
  Species: H. sapiens (human), Synthetic
  Mutation: see sequence and publication
  Entrez Gene: MIR30A (a.k.a. MIRN30A, mir-30a)
  Promoter: CMV
  Tag / fusion protein: hsa-mir-1-1 (C terminal on insert); V5 (C terminal on backbone)
  Cloning method: Gateway Cloning
  Sequencing primers: 5′ CMV-F; 3′ TK-pA-R
Terms and licenses: Academic/Nonprofit Terms; Industry Terms: Not Available to Industry
How to cite: pcDNA3.2 mir-1-1 reporter mir30-3 was a gift from David Bartel (Addgene plasmid # 46690 ; http://n2t.net/addgene:46690 ; RRID:Addgene_46690)
