[The description below was written by a language model from this plasmid's Addgene catalogue record and pLannotate feature annotations shown in this document.]
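Description:
pcDNA3.2 mir-1-1 reporter mir30-3 is a mammalian expression plasmid for studying microRNA biogenesis. It was built by Gateway recombination into a pcDNA3.2 V5-DEST derivative that already carries a human mir-1-1 hairpin. In bacteria it is maintained at high copy from a ColE1/pUC-type origin under ampicillin selection (AmpR with its bla promoter), and an f1 origin is also present. For mammalian cells, an SV40 enhancer/early promoter drives the neomycin phosphotransferase gene with an SV40 poly(A) signal, allowing G418 selection.

The payload is a single CMV enhancer/promoter-driven transcript. Between the attB1 and attB2 sites left by recombination lies a variant of the human miR-30a primary transcript: the mir-30 precursor hairpin with fragments of its native upstream and downstream flanking sequence. The insert is listed as human/synthetic and mutated, but the record refers to the sequence and publication for the specific changes in the "mir30-3" variant, so these are not stated here. Just downstream of attB2 sits the mir-1 precursor, followed by the backbone's V5 tag sequence and the HSV TK polyadenylation signal. Because the insert is a noncoding RNA, the V5 tag is presumably just a backbone remnant. Placing both hairpins on one transcript suggests that the invariant mir-1-1 hairpin acts as a co-transcribed internal reference for comparing processing of the test hairpin. This fits the associated work on primary-sequence features that license pri-miRNA hairpins for processing.

The annotated sequence is 5,992 nt, shorter than the listed 8,038 bp empty backbone. This is expected when a small insert replaces the Gateway destination cassette. Short annotated hits such as the HIV-1 LTR, bGH poly(A), ble and lacI fragments appear to be incidental backbone remnants.
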