Features (pLannotate 1.2.2; 26 found; start..end, strand, type, name):
     36..80      -  misc_feature   bom (fragment): basis of mobility region from pBR322
    235..614     +  enhancer       CMV enhancer: human cytomegalovirus immediate early enhancer
    615..818     +  promoter       CMV promoter: human cytomegalovirus (CMV) immediate early promoter
    814..847     +  LTR            5' LTR (truncated) (fragment): truncated 5' long terminal repeat (LTR) from HIV-1
    863..881     +  promoter       T7 promoter: promoter for bacteriophage T7 RNA polymerase
    911..935     +  protein_bind   attB1: mutant version of attB; recombination site for the Gateway® BP reaction BP Clonase™
    936..983     +  ncRNA          5' miR-30a (fragment): sequence upstream of the 71-nt precursor of the human miR-30a microRNA (Zeng et al., 2002) miRNA
    988..1048    +  ncRNA          mir-30: Accession: RF00131 - mir-30 microRNA precursor
   1055..1105    +  ncRNA          3' miR-30a (fragment): sequence downstream of the 71-nt precursor of the human miR-30a microRNA (Zeng et al., 2002) miRNA
   1108..1128    -  protein_bind   attB2: mutant version of attB; core recombination site for the Gateway® BP reaction BP Clonase™
   1207..1283    +  ncRNA          mir-1: Accession: RF00103 - mir-1 microRNA precursor family
   1482..1523    +  CDS            V5 tag: epitope tag from simian virus 5
   1607..1655    +  polyA_signal   HSV TK poly(A) signal: herpes simplex virus thymidine kinase polyadenylation signal (Cole and Stacy, 1985)
   1746..1762    -  polyA_signal   bGH poly(A) signal (fragment): bovine growth hormone polyadenylation signal
   1857..2285    +  rep_origin     f1 ori (sequence partly withheld): f1 bacteriophage origin of replication; arrow indicates direction of (+) strand synthesis
   2299..2628    +  promoter       SV40 promoter: SV40 enhancer and early promoter
   2695..3486    +  CDS            neo: KKA2_KLEPN - Also known as kan, nptII. Experimental evidence at protein level: Swiss-Prot protein existence level 1. Resistance to kanamycin, neomycin, paromomycin, ribostamycin, butirosin and gentamicin B. From Klebsiella pneumoniae.
   3512..3670    +  CDS            ble (fragment): BLE_KLEPN - Experimental evidence at protein level: Swiss-Prot protein existence level 1. Binding protein with a strong affinity to the bleomycin family of antibiotics. Binds to CL990; an antimitotic-antibiotic compound. From Klebsiella pneumoniae.
   3665..3786    +  polyA_signal   SV40 poly(A) signal: SV40 polyadenylation signal
   3859..3875    -  protein_bind   lac operator: The lac repressor binds to the lac operator to inhibit transcription in E. coli. This inhibition can be relieved by adding lactose or isopropyl-β-D-thiogalactopyranoside (IPTG). lac repressor encoded by lacI
   3883..3913    -  promoter       lac promoter: promoter for the E. coli lac operon
   3928..3949    -  protein_bind   CAP binding site: CAP binding activates transcription in the presence of cAMP. E. coli catabolite activator protein
   3962..4054    -  CDS            lacI (fragment): lac repressor; lacI; The lac repressor binds to the lac operator to inhibit transcription in E. coli. This inhibition can be relieved by adding lactose or isopropyl-β-D-thiogalactopyranoside (IPTG).
   4237..4825    -  rep_origin     ori: high-copy-number ColE1/pMB1/pBR322/pUC origin of replication
   4996..5856    -  CDS            AmpR: β-lactamase; bla; confers resistance to ampicillin, carbenicillin, and related antibiotics
   5857..5961    -  promoter       AmpR promoter: bla
>Addgene plasmid #46690 | pcDNA3.2 mir-1-1 reporter mir30-3 | depositor full sequence | sequence record 117397 | pcDNA3.2 mir-1-1 reporter mir30-3 sequence 5992 bps
GACGGATCGGGAGATCTCCCGATCCCCTATGGTCGACTCTCAGTACAATCTGCTCTGATGCCGCATAGTT
AAGCCAGTATCTGCTCCCTGCTTGTGTGTTGGAGGTCGCTGAGTAGTGCGCGAGCAAAATTTAAGCTACA
ACAAGGCAAGGCTTGACCGACAATTGCATGAAGAATCTGCTTAGGGTTAGGCGTTTTGCGCTGCTTCGCG
ATGTACGGGCCAGATATACGCGTTGACATTGATTATTGACTAGTTATTAATAGTAATCAATTACGGGGTC
ATTAGTTCATAGCCCATATATGGAGTTCCGCGTTACATAACTTACGGTAAATGGCCCGCCTGGCTGACCG
CCCAACGACCCCCGCCCATTGACGTCAATAATGACGTATGTTCCCATAGTAACGCCAATAGGGACTTTCC
ATTGACGTCAATGGGTGGACTATTTACGGTAAACTGCCCACTTGGCAGTACATCAAGTGTATCATATGCC
AAGTACGCCCCCTATTGACGTCAATGACGGTAAATGGCCCGCCTGGCATTATGCCCAGTACATGACCTTA
TGGGACTTTCCTACTTGGCAGTACATCTACGTATTAGTCATCGCTATTACCATGGTGATGCGGTTTTGGC
AGTACATCAATGGGCGTGGATAGCGGTTTGACTCACGGGGATTTCCAAGTCTCCACCCCATTGACGTCAA
TGGGAGTTTGTTTTGGCACCAAAATCAACGGGACTTTCCAAAATGTCGTAACAACTCCGCCCCATTGACG
CAAATGGGCGGTAGGCGTGTACGGTGGGAGGTCTATATAAGCAGAGCTCTCTGGCTAACTAGAGAACCCA
CTGCTTACTGGCTTATCGAAATTAATACGACTCACTATAGGGAGACCCAAGCTGGCTAGTTAAGCTATCA
ACAAGTTTGTACAAAAAAGCAGGCTGGTTAACCCAACAGAAGGCTAAAGAAGGTATATTGCTGTTGACAG
TGAGCGACTGTAAACATCCTCGACTGGAAGCTGTGAAGCCACAGATGGGCTTTCAGTCGGATGTTTGCAG
CTGCCTACTGCCTCGGACTTTAAGGGGCTACTTTAGGAGCAATTATCTTGTTTACCCCAGCTTTCTTGTA
CAAAGTGGTTGATCTAGAGGGCCCGCAGTGGGGTCAGCTTCTACCGGGGCGGCGTCCCGGGGTCTTGGAA
CTGCATGCAGACTGCCTGCTTGGGAAACATACTTCTTTATATGCCCATATGGACCTGCTAAGCTATGGAA
TGTAAAGAAGTATGTATCTCAGGCCGGGACCTCTCTCGCCGCACTGAGGGGCACTCCACACCACGGGGGC
CGCCGCGGCCGACAGCCAGCCAGGCGGCTGTGGTGGGGGTGAGGCTGGGGCGGCAGGCTGCCTGGGCGTT
GGTGGACGGTCGTGTCCCCGCCAGCATTGTTCTGTCACTTTGCCTGTGTCAGCAGGTGGAAGTGCTCACC
AGACATTCGAAGGTAAGCCTATCCCTAACCCTCTCCTCGGTCTCGATTCTACGCGTACCGGTTAGTAATG
AGTTTAAACGGGGGAGGCTAACTGAAACACGGAAGGAGACAATACCGGAAGGAACCCGCGCTATGACGGC
AATAAAAAGACAGAATAAAACGCACGGGTGTTGGGTCGTTTGTTCATAAACGCGGGGTTCGGTCCCAGGG
CTGGCACTCTGTCGATACCCCACCGAGACCCCATTGGGGCCAATACGCCCGCGTTTCTTCCTTTTCCCCA
CCCCACCCCCCAAGTTCGGGTGAAGGCCCAGGGCTCGCAGCCAACGTCGGGGCGGCAGGCCCTGCCATAG
CAGATCTGCGCAGCTGGGGCTCTAGGGGGTATCCCC
[124 nt withheld, positions 1857-1980]
C
[32 nt withheld, positions 1982-2013]
CA
[57 nt withheld, positions 2016-2072]
A
[49 nt withheld, positions 2074-2122]
CCTTTGACGTTGGAGTCCACGTTCTTT
[37 nt withheld, positions 2150-2186]
ACCCTATCTCGGTCTATTCTTTTGATTTATAAGGGATTTTGGGGATTTCGGCCTATTGGTTAAAAAATGA
GCTGATTTAACAAAAATTTAACGCGAATTAATTCTGTGGAATGTGTGTCAGTTAGGGTGTGGAAAGTCCC
CAGGCTCCCCAGCAGGCAGAAGTATGCAAAGCATGCATCTCAATTAGTCAGCAACCAGGTGTGGAAAGTC
CCCAGGCTCCCCAGCAGGCAGAAGTATGCAAAGCATGCATCTCAATTAGTCAGCAACCATAGTCCCGCCC
CTAACTCCGCCCATCCCGCCCCTAACTCCGCCCAGTTCCGCCCATTCTCCGCCCCATGGCTGACTAATTT
TTTTTATTTATGCAGAGGCCGAGGCCGCCTCTGCCTCTGAGCTATTCCAGAAGTAGTGAGGAGGCTTTTT
TGGAGGCCTAGGCTTTTGCAAAAAGCTCCCGGGAGCTTGTATATCCATTTTCGGATCTGATCAAGAGACA
GGATGAGGATCGTTTCGCATGATTGAACAAGATGGATTGCACGCAGGTTCTCCGGCCGCTTGGGTGGAGA
GGCTATTCGGCTATGACTGGGCACAACAGACAATCGGCTGCTCTGATGCCGCCGTGTTCCGGCTGTCAGC
GCAGGGGCGCCCGGTTCTTTTTGTCAAGACCGACCTGTCCGGTGCCCTGAATGAACTGCAGGACGAGGCA
GCGCGGCTATCGTGGCTGGCCACGACGGGCGTTCCTTGCGCAGCTGTGCTCGACGTTGTCACTGAAGCGG
GAAGGGACTGGCTGCTATTGGGCGAAGTGCCGGGGCAGGATCTCCTGTCATCTCACCTTGCTCCTGCCGA
GAAAGTATCCATCATGGCTGATGCAATGCGGCGGCTGCATACGCTTGATCCGGCTACCTGCCCATTCGAC
CACCAAGCGAAACATCGCATCGAGCGAGCACGTACTCGGATGGAAGCCGGTCTTGTCGATCAGGATGATC
TGGACGAAGAGCATCAGGGGCTCGCGCCAGCCGAACTGTTCGCCAGGCTCAAGGCGCGCATGCCCGACGG
CGAGGATCTCGTCGTGACCCATGGCGATGCCTGCTTGCCGAATATCATGGTGGAAAATGGCCGCTTTTCT
GGATTCATCGACTGTGGCCGGCTGGGTGTGGCGGACCGCTATCAGGACATAGCGTTGGCTACCCGTGATA
TTGCTGAAGAGCTTGGCGGCGAATGGGCTGACCGCTTCCTCGTGCTTTACGGTATCGCCGCTCCCGATTC
GCAGCGCATCGCCTTCTATCGCCTTCTTGACGAGTTCTTCTGAGCGGGACTCTGGGGTTCGCGAAATGAC
CGACCAAGCGACGCCCAACCTGCCATCACGAGATTTCGATTCCACCGCCGCCTTCTATGAAAGGTTGGGC
TTCGGAATCGTTTTCCGGGACGCCGGCTGGATGATCCTCCAGCGCGGGGATCTCATGCTGGAGTTCTTCG
CCCACCCCAACTTGTTTATTGCAGCTTATAATGGTTACAAATAAAGCAATAGCATCACAAATTTCACAAA
TAAAGCATTTTTTTCACTGCATTCTAGTTGTGGTTTGTCCAAACTCATCAATGTATCTTATCATGTCTGT
ATACCGTCGACCTCTAGCTAGAGCTTGGCGTAATCATGGTCATAGCTGTTTCCTGTGTGAAATTGTTATC
CGCTCACAATTCCACACAACATACGAGCCGGAAGCATAAAGTGTAAAGCCTGGGGTGCCTAATGAGTGAG
CTAACTCACATTAATTGCGTTGCGCTCACTGCCCGCTTTCCAGTCGGGAAACCTGTCGTGCCAGCTGCAT
TAATGAATCGGCCAACGCGCGGGGAGAGGCGGTTTGCGTATTGGGCGCTCTTCCGCTTCCTCGCTCACTG
ACTCGCTGCGCTCGGTCGTTCGGCTGCGGCGAGCGGTATCAGCTCACTCAAAGGCGGTAATACGGTTATC
CACAGAATCAGGGGATAACGCAGGAAAGAACATGTGAGCAAAAGGCCAGCAAAAGGCCAGGAACCGTAAA
AAGGCCGCGTTGCTGGCGTTTTTCCATAGGCTCCGCCCCCCTGACGAGCATCACAAAAATCGACGCTCAA
GTCAGAGGTGGCGAAACCCGACAGGACTATAAAGATACCAGGCGTTTCCCCCTGGAAGCTCCCTCGTGCG
CTCTCCTGTTCCGACCCTGCCGCTTACCGGATACCTGTCCGCCTTTCTCCCTTCGGGAAGCGTGGCGCTT
TCTCAATGCTCACGCTGTAGGTATCTCAGTTCGGTGTAGGTCGTTCGCTCCAAGCTGGGCTGTGTGCACG
AACCCCCCGTTCAGCCCGACCGCTGCGCCTTATCCGGTAACTATCGTCTTGAGTCCAACCCGGTAAGACA
CGACTTATCGCCACTGGCAGCAGCCACTGGTAACAGGATTAGCAGAGCGAGGTATGTAGGCGGTGCTACA
GAGTTCTTGAAGTGGTGGCCTAACTACGGCTACACTAGAAGGACAGTATTTGGTATCTGCGCTCTGCTGA
AGCCAGTTACCTTCGGAAAAAGAGTTGGTAGCTCTTGATCCGGCAAACAAACCACCGCTGGTAGCGGTGG
TTTTTTTGTTTGCAAGCAGCAGATTACGCGCAGAAAAAAAGGATCTCAAGAAGATCCTTTGATCTTTTCT
ACGGGGTCTGACGCTCAGTGGAACGAAAACTCACGTTAAGGGATTTTGGTCATGAGATTATCAAAAAGGA
TCTTCACCTAGATCCTTTTAAATTAAAAATGAAGTTTTAAATCAATCTAAAGTATATATGAGTAAACTTG
GTCTGACAGTTACCAATGCTTAATCAGTGAGGCACCTATCTCAGCGATCTGTCTATTTCGTTCATCCATA
GTTGCCTGACTCCCCGTCGTGTAGATAACTACGATACGGGAGGGCTTACCATCTGGCCCCAGTGCTGCAA
TGATACCGCGAGACCCACGCTCACCGGCTCCAGATTTATCAGCAATAAACCAGCCAGCCGGAAGGGCCGA
GCGCAGAAGTGGTCCTGCAACTTTATCCGCCTCCATCCAGTCTATTAATTGTTGCCGGGAAGCTAGAGTA
AGTAGTTCGCCAGTTAATAGTTTGCGCAACGTTGTTGCCATTGCTACAGGCATCGTGGTGTCACGCTCGT
CGTTTGGTATGGCTTCATTCAGCTCCGGTTCCCAACGATCAAGGCGAGTTACATGATCCCCCATGTTGTG
CAAAAAAGCGGTTAGCTCCTTCGGTCCTCCGATCGTTGTCAGAAGTAAGTTGGCCGCAGTGTTATCACTC
ATGGTTATGGCAGCACTGCATAATTCTCTTACTGTCATGCCATCCGTAAGATGCTTTTCTGTGACTGGTG
AGTACTCAACCAAGTCATTCTGAGAATAGTGTATGCGGCGACCGAGTTGCTCTTGCCCGGCGTCAATACG
GGATAATACCGCGCCACATAGCAGAACTTTAAAAGTGCTCATCATTGGAAAACGTTCTTCGGGGCGAAAA
CTCTCAAGGATCTTACCGCTGTTGAGATCCAGTTCGATGTAACCCACTCGTGCACCCAACTGATCTTCAG
CATCTTTTACTTTCACCAGCGTTTCTGGGTGAGCAAAAACAGGAAGGCAAAATGCCGCAAAAAAGGGAAT
AAGGGCGACACGGAAATGTTGAATACTCATACTCTTCCTTTTTCAATATTATTGAAGCATTTATCAGGGT
TATTGTCTCATGAGCGGATACATATTTGAATGTATTTAGAAAAATAAACAAATAGGGGTTCCGCGCACAT
TTCCCCGAAAAGTGCCACCTGACGTC
