>Addgene plasmid #46690 | pcDNA3.2 mir-1-1 reporter mir30-3 | addgene partial sequence | sequence record 73864 | CMV-F 5'-CGCAAATGGGCGGTAGGCGTG-3'
ACTGGCTTATCGAAATTAATACGACTCACTATAGGGAGACCCAAGCTGGCTAGTTAAGCTATCAACAAGT
TTGTACAAAAAAGCAGGCTGGTTAACCCAACAGAAGGCTAAAGAAGGTATATTGCTGTTGACAGTGAGCG
ACTGTAAACATCCTCGACTGGAAGCTGTGAAGCCACAGATGGGCTTTCAGTCGGATGTTTGCAGCTGCCT
ACTGCCTCGGACTTTAAGGGGCTACTTTAGGAGCAATTATCTTGTTTACCCCAGCTTTCTTGTACAAAGT
GGTTGATCTAGAGGGCCCGCAGTGGGGTCAGCTTCTACCGGGGCGGCGTCCCGGGGTCTTGGAACTGCAT
GCAGACTGCCTGCTTGGGAAACATACTTCTTTATATGCCCATATGGACCTGCTAAGCTATGGAATGTAAA
GAAGTATGTATCTCAGGCCGGGACCTCTCTCGCCGCACTGAGGGGCACTCCACACCACGGGGGCCGCCGC
GGCCGACAGCCAGCCAGGCGGCTGTGGTGGGGGTGAGGCTGGGGCGGCAGGCTGCCTGGGCGTTGGTGGA
CGGTCGTGTCCCCGCCAGCATTGTTCTGTCACTTTGCCTGTGTCAGCAGGTGGAAGTGCTCACCAGACAT
TCGAAGGTAAGCCTATCCCTAACCCTCTCCTCGGTCTCGATTCTACGCGTACCGGTTAGTAATGAGTTTA
AACGGGGGAGGCTAACTGAAACACGGAAGGAGACAATACCGGAAGGAACCCGCGCTATGACGGCAATAAA
AAGACAGAATAAAACGCACGGGTGTTGGGTCGTTTGTTCATAAACGCGGGGTTCGGTCCCAGGGCTGGCA
CTCTGTCGATACCCCACCGAGACCCCATTGGGG
